Addgene plasmid #11995: pGL3-Basic-SLP
Depositing lab: Steven Johnson. Depositing organization: University of Pennsylvania.
Backbone
  Vector backbone: pGL3-Basic
  Backbone manufacturer: promega
  Backbone size w/o insert (bp): 4818
  Vector type: Mammalian Expression
Growth in bacteria
  Bacterial resistance: Ampicillin, 100 μg/mL
  Growth temperature: 37°C
  Growth strain: DH5alpha
  Copy number: High Copy
Gene/Insert
  Gene/Insert name: SLP1 (alt names: Secretory Leukoprotease Inhibitor; ANTILEUKOPROTEASE; HUSI)
  Species: H. sapiens (human)
  Insert size (bp): 1300
  Mutation: The following construct contains the SLP1 promoter, which drives the expression of luciferase. This construct contains 1300 bp of the SLP1 promoter.
  GenBank ID: M74444
  Entrez Gene: SLPI (a.k.a. ALK1, ALP, BLPI, HUSI, HUSI-I, MPI, WAP4, WFDC4)
  Cloning method: Restriction Enzyme; 5′ cloning site XhoI (not destroyed); 3′ cloning site HindIII (not destroyed)
  Sequencing primers: 5′ rvprimer3; 3′ glprimer2
Terms and licenses: Academic/Nonprofit Terms; Industry Terms: Not Available to Industry
How to cite: pGL3-Basic-SLP was a gift from Steven Johnson (Addgene plasmid # 11995)
