[The description below was written by a language model from this plasmid's Addgene catalogue record.]
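Description:
pGL3-Basic-SLP is a promoter-reporter plasmid built on the Promega pGL3-Basic backbone (4818 bp without insert), a vector catalogued here as a mammalian expression type. pGL3-Basic carries a firefly luciferase coding sequence but no eukaryotic promoter or enhancer of its own, so luciferase output in transfected cells depends on whatever regulatory DNA is placed in the upstream multiple cloning site. The plasmid is maintained in E. coli as a high-copy replicon under ampicillin selection. No feature table accompanies the record, so the remaining backbone elements are not itemised beyond what the backbone name implies.

The insert is about 1300 bp of the human SLPI promoter (secretory leukoprotease inhibitor, also known as antileukoprotease or HUSI; the record spells the name SLP1). It was cloned by restriction digestion between XhoI at the 5′ end and HindIII at the 3′ end, with both sites preserved, so the fragment can be excised or replaced. This places the promoter fragment directly upstream of luciferase, and the record states that it drives luciferase expression. The insert is therefore regulatory sequence rather than the SLPI coding region, and no SLPI protein is produced from the construct. The exact boundaries of the fragment relative to the transcription start site are not stated.

A construct like this is typically transfected transiently into mammalian cells to measure SLPI promoter activity by luminescence, for example to compare cell types, test responses to stimuli or transcription factors, or serve as the parent for deletion and mutation analysis. The record does not describe a specific experimental use.
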