>Addgene plasmid #11995 | pGL3-Basic-SLP | addgene partial sequence | sequence record 21951 | 11995 with RVprimer3
TTTCTCTATCGATAGGTACCGAGCTCTTACGCGTGCTAGCCCGGGCTCGAGTTAAGACAGGGTATCGCTC
TGTCCCCCAAGCTGGAATGCAGTGGCACAATCATGGCTCACTGCAGCCTCAAACTCCTGGGCTAAAGCGA
TCCTCCTGGCTCAGCCTCCCAAGTAGCTGGGACTACAGGCATACGTACGTCATCATGCCTGGCTAATTTT
TTACATTTTTTTGTAGAGATGGGGTCTCAATATGTGGCCAGGGCTGGTCTCAAACTCCTACTCTCAAGGA
ATCCATACACCTCAGCCTCCTGGGCAGCTGAGACAGCAAGTGTGCGACCCTACACTCAGCTATGGGCTGA
ATTTTAGAGATAATGGTCGCTCTCTTTATAATTAGAAGCAACCTATGCAGACTGGGTAGCAAATAGAATG
GGTTTAATTTTTTGCTGTCATGTGAGATCTGTAAGGGATTTTGGGGAATTTAGGAAGCAATCCTCTAAGA
TCTCAAATTATCTCACAGCTAAATGTAGATTACAGTGACTGATGAGCTGCTTTCCCCCTTTATCTCAGAT
TCATTTCAATTCTCTTTAGTGGGAAGGGATACTATTCATTTGTTCTTTTCATTCAGAGTCCCTTCATGCC
CTTAATTTCATAACCCTCTGAGAAGGGCTGACTTGTTAGTATCATTTCATTTCACAGCTGAGACAACTGA
GCTCCAGAGAGATTTGTGGAGAGCGGAGCTCTTCTTCAGCTTTCATTTGTGAGTGCTTTTCCTGTGTC
